Addgene plasmid #142662: TFORF0615
Purpose: Lentiviral vector for overexpressing transcription factor ORFs with unique 24-bp barcodes. Barcodes facilitate identification of transcription factors in pooled screens.
Depositing lab: Feng Zhang. Depositing organization: Broad Institute. Publication: A transcription factor atlas of directed differentiation. Joung J, Ma S, Tay T, Geiger-Schuller KR, Kirchgatterer PC, Verdine VK, Guo B, Arias-Garcia MA, Allen WE, Singh A, Kuksenko O, Abudayyeh OO, Gootenberg JS, Fu Z, Macrae RK, Buenrostro JD, Regev A, Zhang F. Cell. 2023 Jan 5;186(1):209-229.e26. doi: 10.1016/j.cell.2022.11.026. PubMed 36608654.
Backbone
  Vector backbone: pLX_TRC317
  Backbone manufacturer: Broad Institute Genetic Perturbation Platform
  Backbone size w/o insert (bp): 8264
  Vector type: Mammalian Expression, Lentiviral
  Selectable markers: Puromycin
Growth in bacteria
  Bacterial resistance: Ampicillin, 100 μg/mL
  Growth temperature: 37°C
  Growth strain: NEB Stable
  Copy number: High Copy
Gene/Insert
  Gene/Insert name: ZSCAN26
  Species: H. sapiens (human)
  Insert size (bp): 914
  Entrez Gene: ZNF187 (a.k.a. MGC2815, SRE-ZBP, ZSCAN26)
  Promoter: EF1a
  Cloning method: Unknown
  Sequencing primers: 5′ GGGTGGAGACTGAAGTTAGGCCAG; 3′ CACATAGCGTAAAAGGAGCAACATAG
Terms and licenses: Academic/Nonprofit Terms; Industry Terms: Not Available to Industry
Depositor comments: NM_001287422,ENST00000611552 . The transcription factor ORF portion of this plasmid was synthesized by Genewiz. Please test multiple small colonies in case of plasmid recombination. To make this collection available in a timely manner, a portion of this collection was not fully sequenced by Addgene. If an Addgene verified full plasmid sequence is not available, please contact us prior to placing an order to request the full sequence.
How to cite: TFORF0615 was a gift from Feng Zhang (Addgene plasmid # 142662 ; http://n2t.net/addgene:142662 ; RRID:Addgene_142662)
