[The description below was written by a language model from this plasmid's Addgene catalogue record and pLannotate feature annotations shown in this document.]
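Description:
TFORF0615 is a third-generation-style, self-inactivating lentiviral expression plasmid built on the pLX_TRC317 backbone, one member of a barcoded library of human transcription factor open reading frames. It is propagated in E. coli through a high-copy ColE1/pUC-type origin with ampicillin resistance (AmpR under its own bla promoter). An f1 origin and remnants of a lac/lacZα cloning region, flanked by T7 and T3 promoters, are also present in the bacterial portion. The depositor notes that the plasmid can recombine, which is common for LTR-containing vectors, and a recombination-reducing strain is listed for growth.

The viral segment begins with an RSV promoter fused to a truncated HIV-1 5' LTR, which makes genomic RNA production Tat-independent. It is followed by the Ψ packaging signal with a gag fragment, the Rev response element, and a cPPT/CTS, and it ends in a WPRE and a ΔU3 3' LTR with a downstream SV40 polyadenylation signal. Within this region, an SV40 early promoter/origin drives puromycin N-acetyltransferase for selection of transduced mammalian cells. A separate EF-1α promoter drives the human ZSCAN26 (ZNF187) ORF, a SCAN-domain zinc finger protein thought to act in transcriptional regulation. The insert is recorded as 914 bp and corresponds to a specific transcript isoform, but the automated annotation matches only the first part of it to the reference protein. The record states that each ORF carries a unique 24-bp barcode, though the feature table does not annotate it.

The construct is intended for lentiviral overexpression of this transcription factor, alone or in pooled screens where barcode readout identifies which factor each cell received, as in directed-differentiation studies.
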