Features (pLannotate 1.2.2; 31 found; start..end, strand, type, name):
      5..231     +  promoter       RSV promoter: Rous sarcoma virus enhancer/promoter
    232..412     +  LTR            5' LTR (truncated): truncated 5' long terminal repeat (LTR) from HIV-1
    459..584     +  misc_feature   HIV-1 Ψ: packaging signal of human immunodeficiency virus type 1
    568..931     +  CDS            HIV-1 gag (fragment): gag protein from human immunodeficiency virus 1; gag
   1077..1310    +  misc_feature   RRE: The Rev response element (RRE) of HIV-1 allows for Rev-dependent mRNA export from the nucleus to the cytoplasm.
   1687..1713    +  CDS            Rev (fragment): human immunodeficiency virus 1 (HIV-1) Rev protein; rev; enhances nuclear export of unspliced and incompletely spliced viral mRNAs
   1720..1743    +  promoter       SV40 promoter (fragment): SV40 early promoter
   1744..1815    +  promoter       SV40 promoter (fragment): SV40 enhancer and early promoter
   1839..1974    +  rep_origin     SV40 ori: SV40 origin of replication
   2020..2616    +  CDS            PuroR (fragment): puromycin N-acetyltransferase; pac from Streptomyces; confers resistance to puromycin
   2665..2782    +  misc_feature   cPPT/CTS: central polypurine tract and central termination sequence of HIV-1
   2847..2913    +  CDS            small t antigen (fragment): SV40 (simian virus 40) small t antigen
   2920..4098    +  promoter       EF-1α promoter: strong constitutive promoter for human elongation factor EF-1α
   4115..4372    +  CDS            ZSCAN26 (fragment): ZSC26_HUMAN - Also known as ZNF187. Experimental evidence at protein level: Swiss-Prot protein existence level 1. May be involved in transcriptional regulation. From Homo sapiens (Human).
   4940..4993    +  promoter       U6 promoter (fragment): RNA polymerase III promoter for human U6 snRNA
   5035..5623    +  misc_feature   WPRE: woodchuck hepatitis virus posttranscriptional regulatory element
   5674..5693    +  misc_feature   cPPT/CTS (fragment): central polypurine tract and central termination sequence of HIV-1
   5695..5928    +  LTR            3' LTR (ΔU3): self-inactivating 3' long terminal repeat (LTR) from HIV-1
   6006..6127    +  polyA_signal   SV40 poly(A) signal: SV40 polyadenylation signal
   6167..6302    +  rep_origin     SV40 ori: SV40 origin of replication
   6323..6341    -  promoter       T7 promoter: promoter for bacteriophage T7 RNA polymerase
   6349..6504    +  CDS            lacZα (fragment): LacZα fragment of β-galactosidase; lacZ fragment
   6509..6937    +  rep_origin     f1 ori (sequence partly withheld): f1 bacteriophage origin of replication; arrow indicates direction of (+) strand synthesis
   6990..7094    +  promoter       AmpR promoter: bla
   7095..7955    +  CDS            AmpR: β-lactamase; bla; confers resistance to ampicillin, carbenicillin, and related antibiotics
   8126..8714    +  rep_origin     ori: high-copy-number ColE1/pMB1/pBR322/pUC origin of replication
   8897..8989    +  CDS            lacI (fragment): lac repressor; lacI; The lac repressor binds to the lac operator to inhibit transcription in E. coli. This inhibition can be relieved by adding lactose or isopropyl-β-D-thiogalactopyranoside (IPTG).
   9002..9023    +  protein_bind   CAP binding site: CAP binding activates transcription in the presence of cAMP. E. coli catabolite activator protein
   9038..9068    +  promoter       lac promoter: promoter for the E. coli lac operon
   9076..9092    +  protein_bind   lac operator: The lac repressor binds to the lac operator to inhibit transcription in E. coli. This inhibition can be relieved by adding lactose or isopropyl-β-D-thiogalactopyranoside (IPTG). lac repressor encoded by lacI
   9137..9155    +  promoter       T3 promoter: promoter for bacteriophage T3 RNA polymerase
>Addgene plasmid #142662 | TFORF0615 | addgene full sequence | sequence record 397742 | Addgene NGS Result
TTAATGTAGTCTTATGCAATACTCTTGTAGTCTTGCAACATGGTAACGATGAGTTAGCAACATGCCTTAC
AAGGAGAGAAAAAGCACCGTGCATGCCGATTGGTGGAAGTAAGGTGGTACGATCGTGCCTTATTAGGAAG
GCAACAGACGGGTCTGACATGGATTGGACGAACCACTGAATTGCCGCATTGCAGAGATATTGTATTTAAG
TGCCTAGCTCGATACATAAACGGGTCTCTCTGGTTAGACCAGATCTGAGCCTGGGAGCTCTCTGGCTAAC
TAGGGAACCCACTGCTTAAGCCTCAATAAAGCTTGCCTTGAGTGCTTCAAGTAGTGTGTGCCCGTCTGTT
GTGTGACTCTGGTAACTAGAGATCCCTCAGACCCTTTTAGTCAGTGTGGAAAATCTCTAGCAGTGGCGCC
CGAACAGGGACTTGAAAGCGAAAGGGAAACCAGAGGAGCTCTCTCGACGCAGGACTCGGCTTGCTGAAGC
GCGCACGGCAAGAGGCGAGGGGCGGCGACTGGTGAGTACGCCAAAAATTTTGACTAGCGGAGGCTAGAAG
GAGAGAGATGGGTGCGAGAGCGTCAGTATTAAGCGGGGGAGAATTAGATCGCGATGGGAAAAAATTCGGT
TAAGGCCAGGGGGAAAGAAAAAATATAAATTAAAACATATAGTATGGGCAAGCAGGGAGCTAGAACGATT
CGCAGTTAATCCTGGCCTGTTAGAAACATCAGAAGGCTGTAGACAAATACTGGGACAGCTACAACCATCC
CTTCAGACAGGATCAGAAGAACTTAGATCATTATATAATACAGTAGCAACCCTCTATTGTGTGCATCAAA
GGATAGAGATAAAAGACACCAAGGAAGCTTTAGACAAGATAGAGGAAGAGCAAAACAAAAGTAAGACCAC
CGCACAGCAAGCGGCCGCTGATCTTCAGACCTGGAGGAGGAGATATGAGGGACAATTGGAGAAGTGAATT
ATATAAATATAAAGTAGTAAAAATTGAACCATTAGGAGTAGCACCCACCAAGGCAAAGAGAAGAGTGGTG
CAGAGAGAAAAAAGAGCAGTGGGAATAGGAGCTTTGTTCCTTGGGTTCTTGGGAGCAGCAGGAAGCACTA
TGGGCGCAGCGTCAATGACGCTGACGGTACAGGCCAGACAATTATTGTCTGGTATAGTGCAGCAGCAGAA
CAATTTGCTGAGGGCTATTGAGGCGCAACAGCATCTGTTGCAACTCACAGTCTGGGGCATCAAGCAGCTC
CAGGCAAGAATCCTGGCTGTGGAAAGATACCTAAAGGATCAACAGCTCCTGGGGATTTGGGGTTGCTCTG
GAAAACTCATTTGCACCACTGCTGTGCCTTGGAATGCTAGTTGGAGTAATAAATCTCTGGAACAGATTTG
GAATCACACGACCTGGATGGAGTGGGACAGAGAAATTAACAATTACACAAGCTTAATACACTCCTTAATT
GAAGAATCGCAAAACCAGCAAGAAAAGAATGAACAAGAATTATTGGAATTAGATAAATGGGCAAGTTTGT
GGAATTGGTTTAACATAACAAATTGGCTGTGGTATATAAAATTATTCATAATGATAGTAGGAGGCTTGGT
AGGTTTAAGAATAGTTTTTGCTGTACTTTCTATAGTGAATAGAGTTAGGCAGGGATATTCACCATTATCG
TTTCAGACCCACCTCCCAACCCCGAGGGGACCCATGCATTGCATCTCAATTAGTCAGCAACCAGGTGTGG
AAAGTCCCCAGGCTCCCCAGCAGGCAGAAGTATGCAAAGCATGCGTCTCAATTAGTCAGCAACCATAGTC
CCGCCCCTAACTCCGCCCATCCCGCCCCTAACTCCGCCCAGTTCCGCCCATTCTCCGCCCCATGGCTGAC
TAATTTTTTTTATTTATGCAGAGGCCGAGGCCGCCTCGGCCTCTGAGCTATTCCAGAAGTAGTGAGGAGG
CTTTTTTGGAGGCCTAGGCTTTTGCAAAAAGCTTTCTAGAGGTACCACCGGAGCTTACCATGACCGAGTA
CAAGCCCACGGTGCGCCTCGCCACCCGCGACGACGTCCCCAGGGCCGTACGCACCCTCGCCGCCGCGTTC
GCCGACTACCCCGCCACGCGCCACACCGTCGATCCGGACCGCCACATCGAGCGGGTCACCGAGCTGCAAG
AACTCTTCCTCACGCGCGTCGGGCTCGACATCGGCAAGGTGTGGGTCGCGGACGACGGCGCCGCCGTGGC
GGTCTGGACCACGCCGGAGAGCGTCGAAGCGGGGGCGGTGTTCGCCGAGATCGGCCCGCGCATGGCCGAG
TTGAGCGGTTCCCGGCTGGCCGCGCAGCAACAGATGGAAGGCCTCCTGGCGCCGCACCGGCCCAAGGAGC
CCGCGTGGTTCCTGGCCACCGTCGGCGTCTCGCCCGACCACCAGGGCAAGGGTCTGGGCAGCGCCGTCGT
GCTCCCCGGAGTGGAGGCGGCCGAGCGCGCCGGGGTGCCCGCCTTCCTGGAGACCTCCGCGCCCCGCAAC
CTCCCCTTCTACGAGCGGCTCGGCTTCACCGTCACCGCCGACGTCGAGGTGCCCGAAGGACCGCGCACCT
GGTGCATGACCCGCAAGCCCGGTGCCAGTTAACGAATTCTAGATCTTGAGACAAATGGCAGTATTCATCC
ACAATTTTAAAAGAAAAGGGGGGATTGGGGGGTACAGTGCAGGGGAAAGAATAGTAGACATAATAGCAAC
AGACATACAAACTAAAGAATTACAAAAACAAATTACAAAAATTCAAAATTTTCGGGTTTATTACAGGGAC
AGCAGAGATCCACTTTGGCGCCGGCTCGAGGCCTGCAGGTGCAAAGATGGATAAAGTTTTAAACAGAGAG
GAATCTTTGCAGCTAATGGACCTTCTAGGTCTTGAAAGGAGTGGGAATTGGCTCCGGTGCCCGTCAGTGG
GCAGAGCGCACATCGCCCACAGTCCCCGAGAAGTTGGGGGGAGGGGTCGGCAATTGAACCGGTGCCTAGA
GAAGGTGGCGCGGGGTAAACTGGGAAAGTGATGTCGTGTACTGGCTCCGCCTTTTTCCCGAGGGTGGGGG
AGAACCGTATATAAGTGCAGTAGTCGCCGTGAACGTTCTTTTTCGCAACGGGTTTGCCGCCAGAACACAG
GTAAGTGCCGTGTGTGGTTCCCGCGGGCCTGGCCTCTTTACGGGTTATGGCCCTTGCGTGCCTTGAATTA
CTTCCACCTGGCTGCAGTACGTGATTCTTGATCCCGAGCTTCGGGTTGGAAGTGGGTGGGAGAGTTCGAG
GCCTTGCGCTTAAGGAGCCCCTTCGCCTCGTGCTTGAGTTGAGGCCTGGCCTGGGCGCTGGGGCCGCCGC
GTGCGAATCTGGTGGCACCTTCGCGCCTGTCTCGCTGCTTTCGATAAGTCTCTAGCCATTTAAAATTTTT
GATGACCTGCTGCGACGCTTTTTTTCTGGCAAGATAGTCTTGTAAATGCGGGCCAAGATCTGCACACTGG
TATTTCGGTTTTTGGGGCCGCGGGCGGCGACGGGGCCCGTGCGTCCCAGCGCACATGTTCGGCGAGGCGG
GGCCTGCGAGCGCGGCCACCGAGAATCGGACGGGGGTAGTCTCAAGCTGGCCGGCCTGCTCTGGTGCCTG
GCCTCGCGCCGCCGTGTATCGCCCCGCCCTGGGCGGCAAGGCTGGCCCGGTCGGCACCAGTTGCGTGAGC
GGAAAGATGGCCGCTTCCCGGCCCTGCTGCAGGGAGCTCAAAATGGAGGACGCGGCGCTCGGGAGAGCGG
GCGGGTGAGTCACCCACACAAAGGAAAAGGGCCTTTCCGTCCTCAGCCGTCGCTTCATGTGACTCCACGG
AGTACCGGGCGCCGTCCAGGCACCTCGATTAGTTCTCGAGCTTTTGGAGTACGTCGTCTTTAGGTTGGGG
GGAGGGGTTTTATGCGATGGAGTTTCCCCACACTGAGTGGGTGGAGACTGAAGTTAGGCCAGCTTGGCAC
TTGATGTAATTCTCCTTGGAATTTGCCCTTTTTGAGTTTGGATCTTGGTTCATTCTCAAGCCTCAGACAG
TGGTTCAAAGTTTTTTTCTTCCATTTCAGGTGTCGTGAGGCTAGCACCGCCACCATGGAGGCTCATAATG
AGGGCTCTAACTTGGAAAGGCATCAGGCCAAGCCCAAAGAGAAGATTGAGTATAAATGCTCAGAACGTGA
GCAGAGATTCATCCAGCACTTGGACCTGATTGAACATGCGAGTACACACACGGGAAAGAAACTCTGCGAG
TCTGATGTGTGTCAGAGTTCCAGTCTTACAGGACATAAGAAAGTCCTCTCTAGAGAGAAAGGTCATCAGT
GTCATGAGTGTGGGAAAGCCTTTCAGAGGAGTTCACACCTCGTCAGACATCAGAAAATCCATCTTGGTGA
GAAGCCTTATCAGTGCAATGAGTGTGGCAAAGTCTTTAGCCAGAATGCAGGCCTTTTGGAACATCTCAGA
ATTCATACTGGAGAGAAACCTTATCTATGTATCCATTGTGGAAAAAATTTTAGGCGCAGCTCTCACCTTA
ATCGACATCAGAGAATTCACAGTCAGGAGGAGCCCTGTGAGTGCAAGGAGTGTGGAAAAACCTTTAGTCA
GGCCTTACTCCTCACCCACCATCAGAGAATCCATAGTCACTCCAAAAGCCATCAATGTAACGAGTGTGGA
AAAGCTTTCAGTTTGACCTCAGACCTTATTCGACACCACAGAATTCATACTGGAGAAAAACCTTTCAAGT
GTAACATATGCCAGAAAGCCTTCCGACTAAACTCACACCTTGCTCAGCATGTAAGAATCCACAATGAAGA
AAAACCCTATCAGTGTAGTGAATGTGGAGAAGCCTTCAGGCAAAGGTCAGGTCTTTTTCAACATCAGAGA
TATCACCACAAAGACAAACTGGCTTAGTAATGAACTAGTCCGTAACTTGAAAGTATTTCGATTTCTTGGC
TTTATATATCTTGTGGAAAGGACGAACTCTCGGAATAAGGGCCATGGAGACGCGTTAAGTCGACAATCAA
CCTCTGGATTACAAAATTTGTGAAAGATTGACTGGTATTCTTAACTATGTTGCTCCTTTTACGCTATGTG
GATACGCTGCTTTAATGCCTTTGTATCATGCTATTGCTTCCCGTATGGCTTTCATTTTCTCCTCCTTGTA
TAAATCCTGGTTGCTGTCTCTTTATGAGGAGTTGTGGCCCGTTGTCAGGCAACGTGGCGTGGTGTGCACT
GTGTTTGCTGACGCAACCCCCACTGGTTGGGGCATTGCCACCACCTGTCAGCTCCTTTCCGGGACTTTCG
CTTTCCCCCTCCCTATTGCCACGGCGGAACTCATCGCCGCCTGCCTTGCCCGCTGCTGGACAGGGGCTCG
GCTGTTGGGCACTGACAATTCCGTGGTGTTGTCGGGGAAATCATCGTCCTTTCCTTGGCTGCTCGCCTGT
GTTGCCACCTGGATTCTGCGCGGGACGTCCTTCTGCTACGTCCCTTCGGCCCTCAATCCAGCGGACCTTC
CTTCCCGCGGCCTGCTGCCGGCTCTGCGGCCTCTTCCGCGTCTTCGCCTTCGCCCTCAGACGAGTCGGAT
CTCCCTTTGGGCCGCCTCCCCGCGTCGACTTTAAGACCAATGACTTACAAGGCAGCTGTAGATCTTAGCC
ACTTTTTAAAAGAAAAGGGGGGACTGGAAGGGCTAATTCACTCCCAACGAAGACAAGATCTGCTTTTTGC
TTGTACTGGGTCTCTCTGGTTAGACCAGATCTGAGCCTGGGAGCTCTCTGGCTAACTAGGGAACCCACTG
CTTAAGCCTCAATAAAGCTTGCCTTGAGTGCTTCAAGTAGTGTGTGCCCGTCTGTTGTGTGACTCTGGTA
ACTAGAGATCCCTCAGACCCTTTTAGTCAGTGTGGAAAATCTCTAGCAGTACGTATAGTAGTTCATGTCA
TCTTATTATTCAGTATTTATAACTTGCAAAGAAATGAATATCAGAGAGTGAGAGGAACTTGTTTATTGCA
GCTTATAATGGTTACAAATAAAGCAATAGCATCACAAATTTCACAAATAAAGCATTTTTTTCACTGCATT
CTAGTTGTGGTTTGTCCAAACTCATCAATGTATCTTATCATGTCTGGCTCTAGCTATCCCGCCCCTAACT
CCGCCCATCCCGCCCCTAACTCCGCCCAGTTCCGCCCATTCTCCGCCCCATGGCTGACTAATTTTTTTTA
TTTATGCAGAGGCCGAGGCCGCCTCGGCCTCTGAGCTATTCCAGAAGTAGTGAGGAGGCTTTTTTGGAGG
CCTAGGGACGTACCCAATTCGCCCTATAGTGAGTCGTATTACGCGCGCTCACTGGCCGTCGTTTTACAAC
GTCGTGACTGGGAAAACCCTGGCGTTACCCAACTTAATCGCCTTGCAGCACATCCCCCTTTCGCCAGCTG
GCGTAATAGCGAAGAGGCCCGCACCGATCGCCCTTCCCAACAGTTGCGCAGCCTGAATGGCGAATGGG
[124 nt withheld, positions 6509-6632]
C
[91 nt withheld, positions 6634-6724]
A
[49 nt withheld, positions 6726-6774]
CCTTTGACGTTGGAGTCCACGTTCTTT
[37 nt withheld, positions 6802-6838]
ACCCTATCTCGGTCTATTCTTTTGATTTATAAGGGATTTTGCCGATTTCGGCCTATTGGTTAAAAAATGA
GCTGATTTAACAAAAATTTAACGCGAATTTTAACAAAATATTAACGCTTACAATTTAGGTGGCACTTTTC
GGGGAAATGTGCGCGGAACCCCTATTTGTTTATTTTTCTAAATACATTCAAATATGTATCCGCTCATGAG
ACAATAACCCTGATAAATGCTTCAATAATATTGAAAAAGGAAGAGTATGAGTATTCAACATTTCCGTGTC
GCCCTTATTCCCTTTTTTGCGGCATTTTGCCTTCCTGTTTTTGCTCACCCAGAAACGCTGGTGAAAGTAA
AAGATGCTGAAGATCAGTTGGGTGCACGAGTGGGTTACATCGAACTGGATCTCAACAGCGGTAAGATCCT
TGAGAGTTTTCGCCCCGAAGAACGTTTTCCAATGATGAGCACTTTTAAAGTTCTGCTATGTGGCGCGGTA
TTATCCCGTATTGACGCCGGGCAAGAGCAACTCGGTCGCCGCATACACTATTCTCAGAATGACTTGGTTG
AGTACTCACCAGTCACAGAAAAGCATCTTACGGATGGCATGACAGTAAGAGAATTATGCAGTGCTGCCAT
AACCATGAGTGATAACACTGCGGCCAACTTACTTCTGACAACGATCGGAGGACCGAAGGAGCTAACCGCT
TTTTTGCACAACATGGGGGATCATGTAACTCGCCTTGATCGTTGGGAACCGGAGCTGAATGAAGCCATAC
CAAACGACGAGCGTGACACCACGATGCCTGTAGCAATGGCAACAACGTTGCGCAAACTATTAACTGGCGA
ACTACTTACTCTAGCTTCCCGGCAACAATTAATAGACTGGATGGAGGCGGATAAAGTTGCAGGACCACTT
CTGCGCTCGGCCCTTCCGGCTGGCTGGTTTATTGCTGATAAATCTGGAGCCGGTGAGCGTGGGTCTCGCG
GTATCATTGCAGCACTGGGGCCAGATGGTAAGCCCTCCCGTATCGTAGTTATCTACACGACGGGGAGTCA
GGCAACTATGGATGAACGAAATAGACAGATCGCTGAGATAGGTGCCTCACTGATTAAGCATTGGTAACTG
TCAGACCAAGTTTACTCATATATACTTTAGATTGATTTAAAACTTCATTTTTAATTTAAAAGGATCTAGG
TGAAGATCCTTTTTGATAATCTCATGACCAAAATCCCTTAACGTGAGTTTTCGTTCCACTGAGCGTCAGA
CCCCGTAGAAAAGATCAAAGGATCTTCTTGAGATCCTTTTTTTCTGCGCGTAATCTGCTGCTTGCAAACA
AAAAAACCACCGCTACCAGCGGTGGTTTGTTTGCCGGATCAAGAGCTACCAACTCTTTTTCCGAAGGTAA
CTGGCTTCAGCAGAGCGCAGATACCAAATACTGTTCTTCTAGTGTAGCCGTAGTTAGGCCACCACTTCAA
GAACTCTGTAGCACCGCCTACATACCTCGCTCTGCTAATCCTGTTACCAGTGGCTGCTGCCAGTGGCGAT
AAGTCGTGTCTTACCGGGTTGGACTCAAGACGATAGTTACCGGATAAGGCGCAGCGGTCGGGCTGAACGG
GGGGTTCGTGCACACAGCCCAGCTTGGAGCGAACGACCTACACCGAACTGAGATACCTACAGCGTGAGCT
ATGAGAAAGCGCCACGCTTCCCGAAGGGAGAAAGGCGGACAGGTATCCGGTAAGCGGCAGGGTCGGAACA
GGAGAGCGCACGAGGGAGCTTCCAGGGGGAAACGCCTGGTATCTTTATAGTCCTGTCGGGTTTCGCCACC
TCTGACTTGAGCGTCGATTTTTGTGATGCTCGTCAGGGGGGCGGAGCCTATGGAAAAACGCCAGCAACGC
GGCCTTTTTACGGTTCCTGGCCTTTTGCTGGCCTTTTGCTCACATGTTCTTTCCTGCGTTATCCCCTGAT
TCTGTGGATAACCGTATTACCGCCTTTGAGTGAGCTGATACCGCTCGCCGCAGCCGAACGACCGAGCGCA
GCGAGTCAGTGAGCGAGGAAGCGGAAGAGCGCCCAATACGCAAACCGCCTCTCCCCGCGCGTTGGCCGAT
TCATTAATGCAGCTGGCACGACAGGTTTCCCGACTGGAAAGCGGGCAGTGAGCGCAACGCAATTAATGTG
AGTTAGCTCACTCATTAGGCACCCCAGGCTTTACACTTTATGCTTCCGGCTCGTATGTTGTGTGGAATTG
TGAGCGGATAACAATTTCACACAGGAAACAGCTATGACCATGATTACGCCAAGCGCGCAATTAACCCTCA
CTAAAGGGAACAAAAGCTGGAGCTGCAAGC
