>Addgene plasmid #142662 | TFORF0615 | depositor partial sequence | sequence record 280124 | Insert
ACCGCCACCATGGAGGCTCATAATGAGGGCTCTAACTTGGAAAGGCATCAGGCCAAGCCCAAAGAGAAGA
TTGAGTATAAATGCTCAGAACGTGAGCAGAGATTCATCCAGCACTTGGACCTGATTGAACATGCGAGTAC
ACACACGGGAAAGAAACTCTGCGAGTCTGATGTGTGTCAGAGTTCCAGTCTTACAGGACATAAGAAAGTC
CTCTCTAGAGAGAAAGGTCATCAGTGTCATGAGTGTGGGAAAGCCTTTCAGAGGAGTTCACACCTCGTCA
GACATCAGAAAATCCATCTTGGTGAGAAGCCTTATCAGTGCAATGAGTGTGGCAAAGTCTTTAGCCAGAA
TGCAGGCCTTTTGGAACATCTCAGAATTCATACTGGAGAGAAACCTTATCTATGTATCCATTGTGGAAAA
AATTTTAGGCGCAGCTCTCACCTTAATCGACATCAGAGAATTCACAGTCAGGAGGAGCCCTGTGAGTGCA
AGGAGTGTGGAAAAACCTTTAGTCAGGCCTTACTCCTCACCCACCATCAGAGAATCCATAGTCACTCCAA
AAGCCATCAATGTAACGAGTGTGGAAAAGCTTTCAGTTTGACCTCAGACCTTATTCGACACCACAGAATT
CATACTGGAGAAAAACCTTTCAAGTGTAACATATGCCAGAAAGCCTTCCGACTAAACTCACACCTTGCTC
AGCATGTAAGAATCCACAATGAAGAAAAACCCTATCAGTGTAGTGAATGTGGAGAAGCCTTCAGGCAAAG
GTCAGGTCTTTTTCAACATCAGAGATATCACCACAAAGACAAACTGGCTTAGTAATGAACTAGTCCGTAA
CTTGAAAGTATTTCGATTTCTTGGCTTTATATATCTTGTGGAAAGGACGAACTCTCGGAATAAGGGCCAT
GGAG
