>Addgene plasmid #142662 | TFORF0615 | depositor partial sequence | sequence record 280125 | Barcode
ACTCTCGGAATAAGGGCCATGGAG
